Addgene plasmid #122716: pSKAP_AN
Purpose: pSKAP plasmid containing the unique DNA barcode "AN" to be used for allelic exchange on bacterial chromosomes and subsequent molecular identification.
Depositing lab: Travis Bourret. Depositing organization: Creighton University. Publication: Digital PCR-based Competitive Index for High-throughput Analysis of Fitness in Salmonella. Shaw JA, Bourret TJ. J Vis Exp. 2019 May 13;(147). doi: 10.3791/59630. PubMed 31132072.
Backbone
  Vector backbone: pSKAP
  Backbone manufacturer: Shaw and Bourret
  Backbone size w/o insert (bp): 4703
  Total vector size (bp): 4728
  Modifications to backbone: Addition of AN barcode sequence. AAGACTGTCTCGTAGAGCATGTGC
  Vector type: Bacterial Expression
Growth in bacteria
  Bacterial resistance: Chloramphenicol, 25 μg/mL
  Growth temperature: 37°C
  Growth strain: DH5alpha
  Copy number: High Copy
Gene/Insert
  Gene/Insert name: Barcode AN
  Insert size (bp): 25
Terms and licenses: Academic/Nonprofit Terms; Industry Terms: Not Available to Industry
How to cite: pSKAP_AN was a gift from Travis Bourret (Addgene plasmid # 122716 ; http://n2t.net/addgene:122716 ; RRID:Addgene_122716)
