[The description below was written by a language model from this plasmid's Addgene catalogue record and pLannotate feature annotations shown in this document.]
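Description:
pSKAP_AN is a 4,728 bp, high-copy bacterial plasmid built on the pSKAP backbone. It serves as a template or donor for placing a short, unique DNA barcode ("AN") onto a bacterial chromosome by allelic exchange. The feature table points to a pBluescript-type architecture. It has a ColE1/pUC origin for propagation in E. coli, an f1 origin, and lac promoter/operator and lacZα remnants. T3 and T7 promoters flank what remains of the multiple cloning site. Selection is by chloramphenicol through a complete cat gene with its own promoter. The original β-lactamase gene is annotated only as a fragment behind its promoter, which suggests that the chloramphenicol marker interrupted or replaced it and that ampicillin resistance is not functional.

The working cassette sits within the former cloning site. It consists of a neo (nptII) kanamycin-resistance gene, preceded by a fragment of Tn5-derived sequence, and bracketed by two FRT sites in the same orientation. This layout is typical of recombineering cassettes: integrants are selected on kanamycin, and FLP recombinase can then excise the marker to leave a single FRT scar. The roughly 25 bp AN barcode is recorded as the only modification to the backbone. It was not annotated as a feature, so its exact position relative to the FRT-flanked cassette cannot be read from the table, although it is presumably placed so that it stays on the chromosome.

The plasmid is one of a series of differently barcoded pSKAP plasmids. According to the record and the associated publication title, strains carrying distinct barcodes can be identified molecularly and quantified in mixed populations, for example in digital PCR-based competitive index assays of Salmonella fitness.
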