Features (pLannotate 1.2.2; 19 found; start..end, strand, type, name):
      4..96      +  CDS            lacI (fragment): lac repressor; lacI; The lac repressor binds to the lac operator to inhibit transcription in E. coli. This inhibition can be relieved by adding lactose or isopropyl-β-D-thiogalactopyranoside (IPTG).
    109..130     +  protein_bind   CAP binding site: CAP binding activates transcription in the presence of cAMP. E. coli catabolite activator protein
    145..175     +  promoter       lac promoter: promoter for the E. coli lac operon
    183..199     +  protein_bind   lac operator: The lac repressor binds to the lac operator to inhibit transcription in E. coli. This inhibition can be relieved by adding lactose or isopropyl-β-D-thiogalactopyranoside (IPTG). lac repressor encoded by lacI
    244..262     +  promoter       T3 promoter: promoter for bacteriophage T3 RNA polymerase
    275..303     +  misc_feature   MCS (fragment): pBluescript multiple cloning site
    332..365     +  protein_bind   FRT (minimal): supports FLP-mediated excision but not integration (Turan and Bode, 2011) FLP recombinase from the Saccharomyces cerevisiae 2μ plasmid
    372..701     +  CDS            tnpA (fragment): TN5P_ECOLX - Also known as tnp. Experimental evidence at protein level: Swiss-Prot protein existence level 1. Mediates transposition of transposon Tn5 by a 'cut and paste' mechanism. First, the monomeric transposase binds the 19 bp inverted DNA repeats flanking the transposon. Then, dimerization of the DNA- bound transposase creates a synaptic DNA complex. After nicking of the first DNA strand, excision of the transposon proceeds through a series of intermediates. The transposase then mediates the insertion of the transposon at a new site by strand transfer. The activity of the wild- type tran
    733..1524    +  CDS            neo: KKA2_KLEPN - Also known as kan, nptII. Experimental evidence at protein level: Swiss-Prot protein existence level 1. Resistance to kanamycin, neomycin, paromomycin, ribostamycin, butirosin and gentamicin B. From Klebsiella pneumoniae.
   1540..1587    +  protein_bind   FRT: FLP-mediated recombination occurs in the 8-bp core sequence TCTAGAAA (Turan and Bode, 2011). FLP recombinase from the Saccharomyces cerevisiae 2μ plasmid
   1668..1710    +  misc_feature   MCS (fragment): pBluescript multiple cloning site
   1719..1737    -  promoter       T7 promoter: promoter for bacteriophage T7 RNA polymerase
   1745..1900    +  CDS            lacZα (fragment): LacZα fragment of β-galactosidase; lacZ fragment
   1905..2333    +  rep_origin     f1 ori (sequence partly withheld): f1 bacteriophage origin of replication; arrow indicates direction of (+) strand synthesis
   2386..2490    +  promoter       AmpR promoter: bla
   2491..2700    +  CDS            AmpR (fragment): β-lactamase; bla; confers resistance to ampicillin, carbenicillin, and related antibiotics
   2979..3638    -  CDS            CmR: chloramphenicol acetyltransferase; cat; confers resistance to chloramphenicol
   3639..3741    -  promoter       cat promoter: promoter of the E. coli cat gene encoding chloramphenicol acetyltransferase
   3961..4549    +  rep_origin     ori: high-copy-number ColE1/pMB1/pBR322/pUC origin of replication
>Addgene plasmid #122716 | pSKAP_AN | addgene full sequence | sequence record 245013 | Addgene NGS Result
AGAGCGCCCAATACGCAAACCGCCTCTCCCCGCGCGTTGGCCGATTCATTAATGCAGCTGGCACGACAGG
TTTCCCGACTGGAAAGCGGGCAGTGAGCGCAACGCAATTAATGTGAGTTAGCTCACTCATTAGGCACCCC
AGGCTTTACACTTTATGCTTCCGGCTCGTATGTTGTGTGGAATTGTGAGCGGATAACAATTTCACACAGG
AAACAGCTATGACCATGATTACGCCAAGCGCGCAATTAACCCTCACTAAAGGGAACAAAAGCTGGAGCTC
CACCGCGGTGGCGGCCGCTCTAGCCCGGGCGGATCCGTCGACCTGCAGTTCGAAGTTCCTATTCTCTAGA
AAGTATAGGAACTTCAGAGCGCTTTTGAAGCTCACGCTGCCGCAAGCACTCAGGGCGCAAGGGCTGCTAA
AGGAAGCGGAACACGTAGAAAGCCAGTCCGCAGAAACGGTGCTGACCCCGGATGAATGTCAGCTACTGGG
CTATCTGGACAAGGGAAAACGCAAGCGCAAAGAGAAAGCAGGTAGCTTGCAGTGGGCTTACATGGCGATA
GCTAGACTGGGCGGTTTTATGGACAGCAAGCGAACCGGAATTGCCAGCTGGGGCGCCCTCTGGTAAGGTT
GGGAAGCCCTGCAAAGTAAACTGGATGGCTTTCTTGCCGCCAAGGATCTGATGGCGCAGGGGATCAAGAT
CTGATCAAGAGACAGGATGAGGATCGTTTCGCATGATTGAACAAGATGGATTGCACGCAGGTTCTCCGGC
CGCTTGGGTGGAGAGGCTATTCGGCTATGACTGGGCACAACAGACAATCGGCTGCTCTGATGCCGCCGTG
TTCCGGCTGTCAGCGCAGGGGCGCCCGGTTCTTTTTGTCAAGACCGACCTGTCCGGTGCCCTGAATGAAC
TGCAGGACGAGGCAGCGCGGCTATCGTGGCTGGCCACGACGGGCGTTCCTTGCGCAGCTGTGCTCGACGT
TGTCACTGAAGCGGGAAGGGACTGGCTGCTATTGGGCGAAGTGCCGGGGCAGGATCTCCTGTCATCTCAC
CTTGCTCCTGCCGAGAAAGTATCCATCATGGCTGATGCAATGCGGCGGCTGCATACGCTTGATCCGGCTA
CCTGCCCATTCGACCACCAAGCGAAACATCGCATCGAGCGAGCACGTACTCGGATGGAAGCCGGTCTTGT
CGATCAGGATGATCTGGACGAAGAGCATCAGGGGCTCGCGCCAGCCGAACTGTTCGCCAGGCTCAAGGCG
CGCATGCCCGACGGCGAGGATCTCGTCGTGACCCATGGCGATGCCTGCTTGCCGAATATCATGGTGGAAA
ATGGCCGCTTTTCTGGATTCATCGACTGTGGCCGGCTGGGTGTGGCGGACCGCTATCAGGACATAGCGTT
GGCTACCCGTGATATTGCTGAAGAGCTTGGCGGCGAATGGGCTGACCGCTTCCTCGTGCTTTACGGTATC
GCCGCTCCCGATTCGCAGCGCATCGCCTTCTATCGCCTTCTTGACGAGTTCTTCTAATAAGGGGATCTTG
AAGTTCCTATTCCGAAGTTCCTATTCTCTAGAAAGTATAGGAACTTCGAAGCAGCTCCAGCCTACACAAT
CGCGCACATGCTCTACGAGACAGTCTTCTCAAGACGTGTAATGCTGCAATCTGCATGCAAGCTTATCGAT
ACCGTCGACCTCGAGGGGGGGCCCGGTACCCAATTCGCCCTATAGTGAGTCGTATTACGCGCGCTCACTG
GCCGTCGTTTTACAACGTCGTGACTGGGAAAACCCTGGCGTTACCCAACTTAATCGCCTTGCAGCACATC
CCCCTTTCGCCAGCTGGCGTAATAGCGAAGAGGCCCGCACCGATCGCCCTTCCCAACAGTTGCGCAGCCT
GAATGGCGAATGGG
[124 nt withheld, positions 1905-2028]
C
[91 nt withheld, positions 2030-2120]
A
[49 nt withheld, positions 2122-2170]
CCTTTGACGTTGGAGTCCACGTTCTTT
[37 nt withheld, positions 2198-2234]
ACCCTATCTCGGTCTATTCTTTTGATTTATAAGGGATTTTGCCGATTTCGGCCTATTGGTTAAAAAATGA
GCTGATTTAACAAAAATTTAACGCGAATTTTAACAAAATATTAACGCTTACAATTTAGGTGGCACTTTTC
GGGGAAATGTGCGCGGAACCCCTATTTGTTTATTTTTCTAAATACATTCAAATATGTATCCGCTCATGAG
ACAATAACCCTGATAAATGCTTCAATAATATTGAAAAAGGAAGAGTATGAGTATTCAACATTTCCGTGTC
GCCCTTATTCCCTTTTTTGCGGCATTTTGCCTTCCTGTTTTTGCTCACCCAGAAACGCTGGTGAAAGTAA
AAGATGCTGAAGATCAGTTGGGTGCACGAGTGGGTTACATCGAACTGGATCTCAACAGCGGTAAGATCCT
TGAGAGTTTTCGCCCCGAAGAACGTTTTCCAATGATGAGCACTTTTTGATCAGAAAAAAAGGATCATATC
GTCAATTATTACCTCCACGGGGAGAGCCTGAGCAAACTGGCCTCAGGCATTTGAGAAGCACACGGTCACA
CTGCTTCCGGTAGTCAATAAACCGGTAAACCAGCAATAGACATAAGCGGCTATTTAACGACCCTGCCCTG
AACCGACGACCGGGTCGAATTTGCTTTCGAATTTCTGCCATTCATCCGCTTATTATCACTTATTCAGGCG
TAGCAACCAGGCGTTTAAGGGCACCAATAACTGCCTTAAAAAAATTACGCCCCGCCCTGCCACTCATCGC
AGTACTGTTGTAATTCATTAAGCATTCTGCCGACATGGAAGCCATCACAAACGGCATGATGAACCTGAAT
CGCCAGCGGCATCAGCACCTTGTCGCCTTGCGTATAATATTTGCCCATGGTGAAAACGGGGGCGAAGAAG
TTGTCCATATTGGCCACGTTTAAATCAAAACTGGTGAAACTCACCCAGGGATTGGCTGAGACGAAAAACA
TATTCTCAATAAACCCTTTAGGGAAATAGGCCAGGTTTTCACCGTAACACGCCACATCTTGCGAATATAT
GTGTAGAAACTGCCGGAAATCGTCGTGGTATTCACTCCAGAGCGATGAAAACGTTTCAGTTTGCTCATGG
AAAACGGTGTAACAAGGGTGAACACTATCCCATATCACCAGCTCACCGTCTTTCATTGCCATACGTAATT
CCGGATGAGCATTCATCAGGCGGGCAAGAATGTGAATAAAGGCCGGATAAAACTTGTGCTTATTTTTCTT
TACGGTCTTTAAAAAGGCCGTAATATCCAGCTGAACGGTCTGGTTATAGGTACATTGAGCAACTGACTGA
AATGCCTCAAAATGTTCTTTACGATGCCATTGGGATATATCAACGGTGGTATATCCAGTGATTTTTTTCT
CCATTTTAGCTTCCTTAGCTCCTGAAAATCTCGACAACTCAAAAAATACGCCCGGTAGTGATCTTATTTC
ATTATGGTGAAAGTTGGAACCTCTTACGTGCCGATCAACGTCTCATTTTCGCCAAAAGTTGGCCCAGGGC
TTCCCGGTATCAACAGGGACACCAGGATTTATTTATTCTGCGAAGTGATCTTCCGTCACAGGTATTTATT
CGGTCGAAAAGGATCTAGGTGAAGATCCTTTTTGATAATCTCATGACCAAAATCCCTTAACGTGAGTTTT
CGTTCCACTGAGCGTCAGACCCCGTAGAAAAGATCAAAGGATCTTCTTGAGATCCTTTTTTTCTGCGCGT
AATCTGCTGCTTGCAAACAAAAAAACCACCGCTACCAGCGGTGGTTTGTTTGCCGGATCAAGAGCTACCA
ACTCTTTTTCCGAAGGTAACTGGCTTCAGCAGAGCGCAGATACCAAATACTGTTCTTCTAGTGTAGCCGT
AGTTAGGCCACCACTTCAAGAACTCTGTAGCACCGCCTACATACCTCGCTCTGCTAATCCTGTTACCAGT
GGCTGCTGCCAGTGGCGATAAGTCGTGTCTTACCGGGTTGGACTCAAGACGATAGTTACCGGATAAGGCG
CAGCGGTCGGGCTGAACGGGGGGTTCGTGCACACAGCCCAGCTTGGAGCGAACGACCTACACCGAACTGA
GATACCTACAGCGTGAGCTATGAGAAAGCGCCACGCTTCCCGAAGGGAGAAAGGCGGACAGGTATCCGGT
AAGCGGCAGGGTCGGAACAGGAGAGCGCACGAGGGAGCTTCCAGGGGGAAACGCCTGGTATCTTTATAGT
CCTGTCGGGTTTCGCCACCTCTGACTTGAGCGTCGATTTTTGTGATGCTCGTCAGGGGGGCGGAGCCTAT
GGAAAAACGCCAGCAACGCGGCCTTTTTACGGTTCCTGGCCTTTTGCTGGCCTTTTGCTCACATGTTCTT
TCCTGCGTTATCCCCTGATTCTGTGGATAACCGTATTACCGCCTTTGAGTGAGCTGATACCGCTCGCCGC
AGCCGAACGACCGAGCGCAGCGAGTCAGTGAGCGAGGAAGCGGA
